Addgene plasmid #200879: GID4-Nluc
Purpose: Mammalian expression of human GID4 with C-terminal NanoLuciferase fusion
Depositing lab: Stefan Knapp. Depositing organization: Goethe-Universitaet Frankfurt am Main. Publication: A chemical probe to modulate human GID4 Pro/N-degron interactions. Owens DDG, Maitland MER, Khalili Yazdi A, Song X, Reber V, Schwalm MP, Machado RAC, Bauer N, Wang X, Szewczyk MM, Dong C, Dong A, Loppnau P, Calabrese MF, Dowling MS, Lee J, Montgomery JI, O'Connell TN, Subramanyam C, Wang F, Adamson EC, Schapira M, Gstaiger M, Knapp S, Vedadi M, Min J, Lajoie GA, Barsyte-Lovejoy D, Owen DR, Schild-Poulter C, Arrowsmith CH. Nat Chem Biol. 2024 Sep;20(9):1164-1175. doi: 10.1038/s41589-024-01618-0. Epub 2024 May 21. PubMed 38773330.
Backbone
  Vector backbone: pF-32Kp
  Vector type: Mammalian Expression
Growth in bacteria
  Bacterial resistance: Kanamycin, 50 μg/mL
  Growth temperature: 37°C
  Growth strain: DH5alpha
  Copy number: Low Copy
Gene/Insert
  Gene/Insert name: GID4-NanoLuciferase
  Species: H. sapiens (human)
  Mutation: WT
  Entrez Gene: C17orf39 (a.k.a. MGC3048)
  Cloning method: Gibson Cloning
Terms and licenses: Academic/Nonprofit Terms; Industry Terms: Not Available to Industry
Depositor comments: Please visit https://www.biorxiv.org/content/10.1101/2023.01.17.524225v1 for bioRxiv preprint.
How to cite: GID4-Nluc was a gift from Stefan Knapp (Addgene plasmid # 200879 ; http://n2t.net/addgene:200879 ; RRID:Addgene_200879)
