[The description below was written by a language model from this plasmid's Addgene catalogue record and pLannotate feature annotations shown in this document.]
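Description:
GID4-Nluc is a mammalian expression plasmid built on the pF-32Kp backbone that produces wild-type human GID4 fused at its C-terminus to NanoLuc luciferase. In the 5.5 kb full-sequence record, the fusion is driven by the human CMV immediate-early enhancer and promoter, followed by a chimeric β-globin/immunoglobulin intron that promotes efficient mRNA processing. A T7 promoter just upstream of the coding region would also allow in vitro transcription. The GID4 coding sequence was matched by the annotation software to the mouse orthologue, although the catalogue lists it as human. It is followed directly by the human codon-optimised Nluc reading frame, and an SV40 polyadenylation signal lies downstream. A second cassette places the neo (nptII) gene under both the SV40 early promoter and the bacterial EM7 promoter, with a synthetic poly(A) signal. This gives kanamycin resistance in E. coli and could permit G418 selection in mammalian cells. Replication in bacteria is annotated as relying on a p15A origin, consistent with the low-copy listing.

GID4 is the substrate-recognition subunit of the CTLH E3 ubiquitin ligase complex and binds Pro/N-degron peptides. The associated publication describes a chemical probe that modulates these interactions, so a luciferase-tagged GID4 would suit luminescence- or energy-transfer-based assays of ligand binding in cells, though the record does not name a specific assay.

A second, 3.1 kb sequencing record filed under this entry does not match the catalogue description. It shows a Gateway entry-type clone with attL1/attL2 sites flanking an RRAS2 fragment, a ColE1-type origin and a different kanamycin resistance gene. It appears to represent a different plasmid and should not be used to describe this construct.
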