Features (pLannotate 1.2.2; 23 found; start..end, strand, type, name):
    140..517     +  enhancer       CMV enhancer: human cytomegalovirus immediate early enhancer
    519..718     +  promoter       CMV promoter: human cytomegalovirus (CMV) immediate early promoter
    857..989     +  intron         chimeric intron: chimera between introns from human β-globin and immunoglobulin heavy chain genes
   1033..1051    +  promoter       T7 promoter: promoter for bacteriophage T7 RNA polymerase
   1317..1967    +  CDS            Gid4 (sequence partly withheld): GID4_MOUSE - Experimental evidence at protein level: Swiss-Prot protein existence level 1. Substrate-recognition subunit of the CTLH E3 ubiquitin- protein ligase complex that selectively accepts ubiquitin from UBE2H and mediates ubiquitination and subsequent proteasomal degradation of the transcription factor HBP1. Binds proteins and peptides with a Pro/N-degron consisting of an unmodified N-terminal Pro followed by a small residue, and has the highest affinity for the peptide Pro-Gly- Leu-Trp. Binds peptides with an N-terminal sequence of the type Pro- [Ala,Gly]-[Leu,Met,Gln,Ser,Tyr]-[Glu,Gly
   1980..2492    +  CDS            Nluc: NanoLuc® luciferase human codon-optimized
   2501..2530    +  misc_feature   MCS (fragment): pUC18/19 multiple cloning site
   2537..2586    +  CDS            SET1 (fragment): solubility-enhancement tag derived from T7 phage gene 10B
   2594..2613    +  terminator     T7 terminator (fragment): transcription terminator for bacteriophage T7 RNA polymerase
   2635..2756    -  polyA_signal   SV40 poly(A) signal: SV40 polyadenylation signal
   2779..2847    -  CDS            large T antigen (fragment): large T antigen from SV40 (simian virus 40)
   2852..2884    +  rep_origin     M13 ori (fragment): M13 bacteriophage origin of replication; arrow indicates direction of (+) strand synthesis
   2885..2936    -  misc_feature   bom (fragment): basis of mobility region from pBR322
   3001..3358    +  promoter       SV40 promoter: SV40 enhancer and early promoter
   3373..3420    +  promoter       EM7 promoter: synthetic bacterial promoter&nbsp
   3452..4243    +  CDS            neo: KKA2_KLEPN - Also known as kan, nptII. Experimental evidence at protein level: Swiss-Prot protein existence level 1. Resistance to kanamycin, neomycin, paromomycin, ribostamycin, butirosin and gentamicin B. From Klebsiella pneumoniae.
   4310..4358    +  polyA_signal   poly(A) signal: synthetic polyadenylation signal
   4387..4403    -  promoter       tet promoter (fragment): E. coli promoter for tetracycline efflux protein gene
   4515..5060    +  rep_origin     p15A ori: Plasmids containing the medium-copy-number p15A origin of replication can be propagated in E. coli cells that contain a second plasmid with the ColE1 origin.
   5148..5203    +  rep_origin     RSF ori (fragment): Plasmids containing the RSF 1030 origin of replication can be propagated in E. coli cells that contain additional plasmids with compatible origins.
   5302..5328    -  misc_feature   bom (fragment): basis of mobility region from pBR322
   5322..5369    -  mobile_element IS1 (fragment): prokaryotic transposable element IS1
   5377..5448    +  misc_feature   cer region (fragment): ColE1-derived recombination site that helps to maintain plasmids as monomers
>Addgene plasmid #200879 | GID4-Nluc | addgene full sequence | sequence record 403142 | Addgene NGS Result
TCAATATTGGCCATTAGCCATATTATTCATTGGTTATATAGCATAAATCAATATTGGCTATTGGCCATTG
CATACGTTGTATCTATATCATAATATGTACATTTATATTGGCTCATGTCCAATATGACCGCCATGTTGGC
ATTGATTATTGACTAGTTATTAATAGTAATCAATTACGGGGTCATTAGTTCATAGCCCATATATGGAGTT
CCGCGTTACATAACTTACGGTAAATGGCCCGCCTGGCTGACCGCCCAACGACCCCCGCCCATTGACGTCA
ATAATGACGTATGTTCCCATAGTAACGCCAATAGGGACTTTCCATTGACGTCAATGGGTGGAGTATTTAC
GGTAAACTGCCCACTTGGCAGTACATCAAGTGTATCATATGCCAAGTCCGCCCCCTATTGACGTCAATGA
CGGTAAATGGCCCGCCTGGCATTATGCCCAGTACATGACCTTACGGGACTTTCCTACTTGGCAGTACATC
TACGTATTAGTCATCGCTATTACCATGGTGATGCGGTTTTGGCAGTACACCAATGGGCGTGGATAGCGGT
TTGACTCACGGGGATTTCCAAGTCTCCACCCCATTGACGTCAATGGGAGTTTGTTTTGGCACCAAAATCA
ACGGGACTTTCCAAAATGTCGTAATAACCCCGCCCCGTTGACGCAAATGGGCGGTAGGCGTGTACGGTGG
GAGGTCTATATAAGCAGAGCTGGTTTAGTGAACCGTCAGATCACTAGAAGCTTTATTGCGGTAGTTTATC
ACAGTTAAATTGCTAACGCAGTCAGTGCTTCTGACACAACAGTCTCGAACTTAAGCTGCAGAAGTTGGTC
GTGAGGCACTGGGCAGGTAAGTATCAAGGTTACAAGACAGGTTTAAGGAGACCAATAGAAACTGGGCTTG
TCGAGACAGAGAAGACTCTTGCGTTTCTGATAGGCACCTATTGGTCTTACTGACATCCACTTTGCCTTTC
TCTCCACAGGTGTCCACTCCCAGTTCAATTACAGCTCTTAAGGCTAGAGTATTAATACGACTCACTATAG
GGCTAGCGATCGCCATGTCCTGTGCGCGAGGGCAAGTCGGGAGGGGGACCCAGCTCAGGACTGGGAGGCC
CTGCTCGCAGGTCCCTGGGTCCCGGTGGCGGCCGGAGCGCTTGCTCCGCAGGCAGCGGGCGGGTGGTCGC
CCCTCCCGCCCCCACCCCGCGCGTGCGCGCCCCGGCCTCTCCCTCCCCGCCACCCTCCTCGGCTCCCGCG
CGGCGGCGGCGGTTCCTCTCCCACTCCCCCCAGCCCTGGCTCCGGGGGACCCCGCGATGCCGGTCCGCAC
CGAGTGTCCCCCGCCGGCCGGTGCCTCCGCTGCCTCCGCGGCCTCACTCATCCCGCCGCCGCCCATCAAC
ACCCAGCAGCCCGGCGTGGCCACCAGCCTGCTCTAC
[498 nt withheld, positions 1437-1934]
CCTGAACACAGTGCACCCATCTATGAATTCCGGGGCTCGAGCGGCGTCTTCACACTCGAAGATTTCGTTG
GGGACTGGCGACAGACAGCCGGCTACAACCTGGACCAAGTCCTTGAACAGGGAGGTGTGTCCAGTTTGTT
TCAGAATCTCGGGGTGTCCGTAACTCCGATCCAAAGGATTGTCCTGAGCGGTGAAAATGGGCTGAAGATC
GACATCCATGTCATCATCCCGTATGAAGGTCTGAGCGGCGACCAAATGGGCCAGATCGAAAAAATTTTTA
AGGTGGTGTACCCTGTGGATGATCATCACTTTAAGGTGATCCTGCACTATGGCACACTGGTAATCGACGG
GGTTACGCCGAACATGATCGACTATTTCGGACGGCCGTATGAAGGCATCGCCGTGTTCGACGGCAAAAAG
ATCACTGTAACAGGGACCCTGTGGAACGGCAACAAAATTATCGACGAGCGCCTGATCAACCCCGACGGCT
CCCTGCTGTTCCGAGTAACCATCAACGGAGTGACCGGCTGGCGGCTGTGCGAACGCATTCTGGCGTAAGG
CCGCGACTCTAGAGTCGACCTGCAGGCATGCAAGCTGATCCGGCTGCTAACAAAGCCCGAAAGGAAGCTG
AGTTGGCTGCTGCCACCGCTGAGCAATAACTAGCATAACCCCTTGGGGCGGCCGCTTCGAGCAGACATGA
TAAGATACATTGATGAGTTTGGACAAACCACAACTAGAATGCAGTGAAAAAAATGCTTTATTTGTGAAAT
TTGTGATGCTATTGCTTTATTTGTAACCATTATAAGCTGCAATAAACAAGTTAACAACAACAATTGCATT
CATTTTATGTTTCAGGTTCAGGGGGAGATGTGGGAGGTTTTTTTAAGCAAGTAAAACCTCTACAAATGTG
GTAAAATCGAATTTTAACAAAATATTAACGCTTACAATTTCCTGATGCGGTATTTTCTCCTTACGCATCT
GTGCGGTATTTCACACCGCATACGCGGATCTGCGCAGCACCATGGCCTGAAATAACCTCTGAAAGAGGAA
CTTGGTTAGGTACCTTCTGAGGCGGAAAGAACCAGCTGTGGAATGTGTGTCAGTTAGGGTGTGGAAAGTC
CCCAGGCTCCCCAGCAGGCAGAAGTATGCAAAGCATGCATCTCAATTAGTCAGCAACCAGGTGTGGAAAG
TCCCCAGGCTCCCCAGCAGGCAGAAGTATGCAAAGCATGCATCTCAATTAGTCAGCAACCATAGTCCCGC
CCCTAACTCCGCCCATCCCGCCCCTAACTCCGCCCAGTTCCGCCCATTCTCCGCCCCATGGCTGACTAAT
TTTTTTTATTTATGCAGAGGCCGAGGCCGCCTCGGCCTCTGAGCTATTCCAGAAGTAGTGAGGAGGCTTT
TTTGGAGGCCTAGGCTTTTGCAAAAAGCTTAATTAACTGTTGACAATTAATCATCGGCATAGTATATCGG
CATAGTATAATACGACAAGGTGAGGAACTAAACCCAGGAGGCAGATCATGATTGAACAAGATGGATTGCA
CGCAGGTTCTCCGGCCGCTTGGGTGGAGAGGCTATTCGGCTATGACTGGGCACAACAGACAATCGGCTGC
TCTGATGCCGCCGTGTTCCGGCTGTCAGCGCAGGGGCGCCCGGTTCTTTTTGTCAAGACCGACCTGTCCG
GTGCCCTGAATGAACTGCAGGACGAGGCAGCGCGGCTATCGTGGCTGGCCACGACGGGCGTTCCTTGCGC
AGCTGTGCTCGACGTTGTCACTGAAGCGGGAAGGGACTGGCTGCTATTGGGCGAAGTGCCGGGGCAGGAT
CTCCTGTCATCTCACCTTGCTCCTGCCGAGAAAGTATCCATCATGGCTGATGCAATGCGGCGGCTGCATA
CGCTTGATCCGGCTACCTGCCCATTCGACCACCAAGCGAAACATCGCATCGAGCGAGCACGTACTCGGAT
GGAAGCCGGTCTTGTCGATCAGGATGATCTGGACGAAGAGCATCAGGGGCTCGCGCCAGCCGAACTGTTC
GCCAGGCTCAAGGCGCGCATGCCCGACGGCGAGGATCTCGTCGTGACCCATGGCGATGCCTGCTTGCCGA
ATATCATGGTGGAAAATGGCCGCTTTTCTGGATTCATCGACTGTGGCCGGCTGGGTGTGGCGGACCGCTA
TCAGGACATAGCGTTGGCTACCCGTGATATTGCTGAAGAGCTTGGCGGCGAATGGGCTGACCGCTTCCTC
GTGCTTTACGGTATCGCCGCTCCCGATTCGCAGCGCATCGCCTTCTATCGCCTTCTTGACGAGTTCTTCT
GAGCGGGACTCTGGGGTTCGAAATGACCGACCAAGCGACGCCCAACCTGCCATCACGATGGCCGCAATAA
AATATCTTTATTTTCATTACATCTGTGTGTTGGTTTTTTGTGTGAATCGATAGCGATAAGGATCCGCTCA
TGCGATGATAAGCTGTCAAACATGAGAATTACAACTTATATCGTATGGGGCTGACTTCAGGTGCTACATT
TGAAGAGATAAATTGCACTGAAATCTAGAAATATTTTATCTGATTAATAAGATGATCTTCTTGAGATCGT
TTTGGTCTGCGCGTAATCTCTTGCTCTGAAAACGAAAAAACCGCCTTGCAGGGCGGTTTTTCGAAGGTTC
TCTGAGCTACCAACTCTTTGAACCGAGGTAACTGGCTTGGAGGAGCGCAGTCACCAAAACTTGTCCTTTC
AGTTTAGCCTTAACCGGCGCATGACTTCAAGACTAACTCCTCTAAATCAATTACCAGTGGCTGCTGCCAG
TGGTGCTTTTGCATGTCTTTCCGGGTTGGACTCAAGACGATAGTTACCGGATAAGGCGCAGCGGTCGGAC
TGAACGGGGGGTTCGTGCATACAGTCCAGCTTGGAGCGAACTGCCTACCCGGAACTGAGTGTCAGGCGTG
GAATGAGACAAACGCGGCCATAACAGCGGAATGACACCGGTAAACCGAAAGGCAGGAACAGGAGAGCGCA
CGAGGGAGCCGCCAGGGGGAAACGCCTGGTATCTTTATAGTCCTGTCGGGTTTCGCCACCACTGATTTGA
GCGTCAGATTTCGTGATGCTTGTCAGGGGGGCGGAGCCTATGGAAAAACGGCTTTGCCGCGGCCCTCTCA
CTTCCCTGTTAAGTATCTTCCTGGCATCTTCCAGGAAATCTCCGCCCCGTTCGTAAGCCATTTCCGCTCG
CCGCAGTCGAACGACCGAGCGTAGCGAGTCAGTGAGCGAGGAAGCGGAATATATCCTGTATCACATATTC
TGCTGACGCACCGGTGCAGCCTTTTTTCTCCTGCCACATGAAGCACTTCACTGACACCCTCATCAGTGCC
AACATAGTAAGCCAGTATACACTCCGCTAGCGCTGATGTCCGGCGGTGCTTTTGCCGTTACGCACCACCC
CGTCATGAGATTACGCGTTTTAGCGGTGCGTACAATTAAGGGATTATGGTAAATCCACTTACTGTCTGCC
CTCGTAGCCATCGAGATAAACCGCAGTACTCCGGCCACGATGCGTCCGGCGTAGAGGATCGAGATCT
