Features (pLannotate 1.2.2; 10 found; start..end, strand, type, name):
    186..774     -  rep_origin     ori: high-copy-number ColE1/pMB1/pBR322/pUC origin of replication
    921..1730    -  CDS            KanR: aminoglycoside phosphotransferase; aph(3')-Ia; confers resistance to kanamycin in bacteria or G418 (Geneticin®) in eukaryotes
   1864..1882    +  promoter       T7 promoter: promoter for bacteriophage T7 RNA polymerase
   1900..1999    +  protein_bind   attL2: mutant version of attL; recombination site for the Gateway® LR reaction LR Clonase™
   2013..2588    -  CDS            RRAS2 (fragment): RRAS2_HUMAN - Also known as TC21. Experimental evidence at protein level: Swiss-Prot protein existence level 1. GTP-binding protein with GTPase activity involved in the regulation of MAPK signaling pathway, thereby controlling multiple cellular processes (PubMed:31130282). Involved in the regulation of MAPK signaling pathway (PubMed:31130282, PubMed:31130285). Regulation of craniofacial development (PubMed:31130282, PubMed:31130285). From Homo sapiens (Human).
   2597..2696    -  protein_bind   attL1: mutant version of attL; recombination site for the Gateway® LR reaction LR Clonase™
   2712..2748    +  CDS            lacZα (fragment): LacZα fragment of β-galactosidase; lacZ fragment
   2795..2838    -  terminator     rrnB T1 terminator: Escherichia coli rrnB; transcription terminator T1 from the E. coli rrnB gene
   2970..2997    +  terminator     rrnB T2 terminator: transcription terminator T2 from the E. coli rrnB gene
   3052..3       -  CDS            lacI (fragment) (across the origin): lac repressor; lacI; The lac repressor binds to the lac operator to inhibit transcription in E. coli. This inhibition can be relieved by adding lactose or isopropyl-β-D-thiogalactopyranoside (IPTG).
>Addgene plasmid #200879 | GID4-Nluc Sequencing Result | analyzer sequence | sequence record 393696
CGCTCTTCCGCTTCCTCGCTCACTGACTCGCTGCGCTCGGTCGTTCGGCTGCGGCGAGCGGTATCAGCTC
ACTCAAAGGCGGTAATACGGTTATCCACAGAATCAGGGGATAACGCAGGAAAGAACATGTGAGCAAAAGG
CCAGCAAAAGGCCAGGAACCGTAAAAAGGCCGCGTTGCTGGCGTTTTTCCATAGGCTCCGCCCCCCTGAC
GAGCATCACAAAAATCGACGCTCAAGTCAGAGGTGGCGAAACCCGACAGGACTATAAAGATACCAGGCGT
TTCCCCCTGGAAGCTCCCTCGTGCGCTCTCCTGTTCCGACCCTGCCGCTTACCGGATACCTGTCCGCCTT
TCTCCCTTCGGGAAGCGTGGCGCTTTCTCATAGCTCACGCTGTAGGTATCTCAGTTCGGTGTAGGTCGTT
CGCTCCAAGCTGGGCTGTGTGCACGAACCCCCCGTTCAGCCCGACCGCTGCGCCTTATCCGGTAACTATC
GTCTTGAGTCCAACCCGGTAAGACACGACTTATCGCCACTGGCAGCAGCCACTGGTAACAGGATTAGCAG
AGCGAGGTATGTAGGCGGTGCTACAGAGTTCTTGAAGTGGTGGCCTAACTACGGCTACACTAGAAGAACA
GTATTTGGTATCTGCGCTCTGCTGAAGCCAGTTACCTTCGGAAAAAGAGTTGGTAGCTCTTGATCCGGCA
AACAAACCACCGCTGGTAGCGGTGGTTTTTTTGTTTGCAAGCAGCAGATTACGCGCAGAAAAAAAGGATC
TCAAGAAGATCCTTTGATCTTTTCTACGGGGTCTGACGCTCAGTGGAACGACGCGTAACTCACGTTAAGG
GATTTTGGTCATGAGCTTGCGCCGTCCCGTCAAGTCAGCGTAATGCTCTGCCAGTGTTACAACCAATTAA
CCAATTCTGATTAGAAAAACTCATCGAGCATCAAATGAAACTGCAATTTATTCATATCAGGATTATCAAT
ACCATATTTTTGAAAAAGCCGTTTCTGTAATGAAGGAGAAAACTCACCGAGGCAGTTCCATAGGATGGCA
AGATCCTGGTATCGGTCTGCGATTCCGACTCGTCCAACATCAATACAACCTATTAATTTCCCCTCGTCAA
AAATAAGGTTATCAAGTGAGAAATCACCATGAGTGACGACTGAATCCGGTGAGAATGGCAAAAGTTTATG
CATTTCTTTCCAGACTTGTTCAACAGGCCAGCCATTACGCTCGTCATCAAAATCACTCGCATCAACCAAA
CCGTTATTCATTCGTGATTGCGCCTGAGCGAGACGAAATACGCGATCGCTGTTAAAAGGACAATTACAAA
CAGGAATCGAATGCAACCGGCGCAGGAACACTGCCAGCGCATCAACAATATTTTCACCTGAATCAGGATA
TTCTTCTAATACCTGGAATGCTGTTTTTCCGGGGATCGCAGTGGTGAGTAACCATGCATCATCAGGAGTA
CGGATAAAATGCTTGATGGTCGGAAGAGGCATAAATTCCGTCAGCCAGTTTAGTCTGACCATCTCATCTG
TAACATCATTGGCAACGCTACCTTTGCCATGTTTCAGAAACAACTCTGGCGCATCGGGCTTCCCATACAA
GCGATAGATTGTCGCACCTGATTGCCCGACATTATCGCGAGCCCATTTATACCCATATAAATCAGCATCC
ATGTTGGAATTTAATCGCGGCCTCGACGTTTCCCGTTGAATATGGCTCATAACACCCCTTGTATTACTGT
TTATGTAAGCAGACAGTTTTATTGTTCATGATGATATATTTTTATCTTGTGCAATGTAACATCAGAGATT
TTGAGACACGGGCCAGAGCTGCCAGGAAACAGCTATGACCATGTAATACGACTCACTATAGGGGATATCA
GCTGGATGGCAAATAATGATTTTATTTTGACTGATAGTGACCTGTTCGTTGCAACAAATTGATAAGCAAT
GCTTTCTTATAATGCCAACTTTGTACAAGAAAGCTGGGTTTCAGAGTAGGGTGCAGGGACAGCCACCACT
CTTCTGCTTCCCTGTATGATTAGCGGGAAGCGGTGGACTCTCTGTCTCCTGAAACTTCCTTATTGCTCGC
ACAACCTCCATGAAGGCTTCATCCACGTTGTGACGGTTCTTGGCTGATGATTCCATATAGTGGATCCTGT
TTTCTCGGGCAAACGTCATGGCTTCCTCTTTTGAGATCACTCTCTGCTGGTCAAGATCTGATTTGTTGCC
AACAAGAACCATAGGAAAGTCATCTCGATCCTTAACCCGTAATATCTGAGTGTGAAATTTCTGAATTTCG
TTATAACTGCCACTGTCATTAAGAGCAAACACCAGTAAGAAGCCCTCTCCAGAGCGCATGTACTGCTCTC
TCATGGCTCCAAACTCCTCTCGCCCTGCTGTGTCGAGGATGTCTAATCGTGTCTCCTTCCCGTCCACGGT
GCAGATTTTAGTGTAAGAGTCTTCAATGGTTGGGTCGTAGTCAGACACAAAGTACGACTGGATGAACTGA
ATGGTGAGGGCGCTTTTCCCCACACCTCCACCGCCCACAACCACCAACTTGTATCTTTCTTCCGTTGACA
TGGTGAAGCCTGCTTTTTTGTACAAAGTTGGCATTATAAAAAAGCATTGCTCATCAATTTGTTGCAACGA
ACAGGTCACTATCAGTCAAAATAAAATCATTATTTGGGGCCCGAGCTTAAGACTGGCCGTCGTTTTACAA
CGTCGTGACTGGGAAAACATCCATGCTAGCGTTAACGCGAGAGTAGGGAACTGCCAGGCATCAAATAAAA
CGAAAGGCTCAGTCGGAAGACTGGGCCTTTCGTTTTATCTGTTGTTTGTCGGTGAACGCTCTCCTGAGTA
GGACAAATCCGCCGGGAGCGGATTTGAACGTTGTGAAGCAACGGCCCGGAGGGTGGCGGGCAGGACGCCC
GCCATAAACTGCCAGGCATCAAACTAAGCAGAAGGCCATCCTGACGGATGGCCTTTTTGCGTTTCTACAA
ACTCTTCCTGGCTAGCGGTACGCGTATTAATTGCGTTGCGCTCACTGCCCGCTTTCCAGTCGGGAAACCT
GTCGTGCCAGCTGCATTAATGAATCGGCCAACGCGCGGGGAGAGGCGGTTTGCGTATTGGG
